>Addgene plasmid #214274 | pCMV-LAMP1-mCherry | addgene full sequence | sequence record 423507 | Addgene NGS Result
CATGCATTAGTTATTAATAGTAATCAATTACGGGGTCATTAGTTCATAGCCCATATATGGAGTTCCGCGT
TACATAACTTACGGTAAATGGCCCGCCTGGCTGACCGCCCAACGACCCCCGCCCATTGACGTCAATAATG
ACGTATGTTCCCATAGTAACGCCAATAGGGACTTTCCATTGACGTCAATGGGTGGAGTATTTACGGTAAA
CTGCCCACTTGGCAGTACATCAAGTGTATCATATGCCAAGTACGCCCCCTATTGACGTCAATGACGGTAA
ATGGCCCGCCTGGCATTATGCCCAGTACATGACCTTATGGGACTTTCCTACTTGGCAGTACATCTACGTA
TTAGTCATCGCTATTACCATGGTGATGCGGTTTTGGCAGTACATCAATGGGCGTGGATAGCGGTTTGACT
CACGGGGATTTCCAAGTCTCCACCCCATTGACGTCAATGGGAGTTTGTTTTGGCACCAAAATCAACGGGA
CTTTCCAAAATGTCGTAACAACTCCGCCCCATTGACGCAAATGGGCGGTAGGCGTGTACGGTGGGAGGTC
TATATAAGCAGAGCTGGTTTAGTGAACCGTCAGATCCGCTAGCGCTACCGGACTCAGATCTCGAGCGCCA
CCATGGCGGCCCCGGGCGCCCGGCGTCCGCTGCTCCTGTTGCTGCTGGCAGGCCTTGCACACAGCGCCCC
AGCACTGTTCGAGGTGAAAGACAACAACGGCACAGCGTGTATAATGGCCAGCTTCTCTGCCTCCTTTCTG
ACCACCTATGAGGCTGGACATGTTTCTAAGGTCTCGAATATGACCCTGCCAGCCTCTGCAGAAGTCCTGA
AGAATAGCAGCTCTTGTGGTGAAAAGAATGCTTCTGAGCCCACCCTCGCAATCACCTTTGGAGAAGGATA
TTTACTGAAACTCACCTTCACAAAAAACACAACACGTTACAGTGTCCAGCACATGTATTTCACATATAAC
CTGTCAGACACACAATTCTTTCCCAATGCCAGCTCCAAAGGGCCCGACACTGTGGATTCCACAACTGACA
TCAAGGCAGACATCAACAAAACATACCGATGTGTCAGCGACATCAGGGTCTACATGAAGAATGTGACCAT
TGTGCTCTGGGACGCTACTATCCAGGCCTACCTGCCGAGTAGCAACTTCAGCAAGGAAGAGACACGCTGC
CCACAGGATCAACCTTCCCCAACTACTGGGCCACCCAGCCCCTCACCACCACTTGTGCCCACAAACCCCA
GTGTGTCCAAGTACAATGTGACTGGTGACAATGGAACCTGCCTGCTGGCCTCTATGGCACTGCAACTCAA
CATCACCTACATGAAGAAGGACAACACGACTGTGACCAGAGCATTCAACATCAACCCAAGTGACAAATAT
AGTGGGACTTGCGGTGCCCAGTTGGTGACCCTGAAGGTGGGGAACAAGAGCAGAGTCCTGGAGCTGCAGT
TTGGGATGAATGCCACTTCTAGCCTGTTTTTCCTGCAAGGAGTTCAGTTGAACATGACTCTTCCTGATGC
CATAGAGCCCACGTTCAGCACCTCCAACTATTCCCTGAAAGCTCTTCAGGCCAGTGTCGGCAACTCATAC
AAGTGCAACAGTGAGGAGCACATCTTTGTCAGCAAGGCGCTCGCCCTCAATGTCTTCAGCGTGCAAGTCC
AGGCTTTCAGGGTAGAAAGTGACAGGTTTGGGTCTGTGGAAGAGTGTGTACAGGACGGTAACAACATGCT
GATCCCCATTGCTGTGGGCGGGGCCCTGGCAGGGCTGGTCCTCATCGTCCTCATCGCCTACCTCATCGGC
AGGAAGAGGAGTCACGCGGGCTATCAGACCATCTCGGAATTCGGCTCCACCGGCTCCACCGGCTCCACCG
GCGCGGATCCACCGGTCGCCACCATGGTGAGCAAGGGCGAGGAGGATAACATGGCCATCATCAAGGAGTT
CATGCGCTTCAAGGTGCACATGGAGGGCTCCGTGAACGGCCACGAGTTCGAGATCGAGGGCGAGGGCGAG
GGCCGCCCCTACGAGGGCACCCAGACCGCCAAGCTGAAGGTGACCAAGGGTGGCCCCCTGCCCTTCGCCT
GGGACATCCTGTCCCCTCAGTTCATGTACGGCTCCAAGGCCTACGTGAAGCACCCCGCCGACATCCCCGA
CTACTTGAAGCTGTCCTTCCCCGAGGGCTTCAAGTGGGAGCGCGTGATGAACTTCGAGGACGGCGGCGTG
GTGACCGTGACCCAGGACTCCTCCCTGCAGGACGGCGAGTTCATCTACAAGGTGAAGCTGCGCGGCACCA
ACTTCCCCTCCGACGGCCCCGTAATGCAGAAGAAGACCATGGGCTGGGAGGCCTCCTCCGAGCGGATGTA
CCCCGAGGACGGCGCCCTGAAGGGCGAGATCAAGCAGAGGCTGAAGCTGAAGGACGGCGGCCACTACGAC
GCTGAGGTCAAGACCACCTACAAGGCCAAGAAGCCCGTGCAGCTGCCCGGCGCCTACAACGTCAACATCA
AGTTGGACATCACCTCCCACAACGAGGACTACACCATCGTGGAACAGTACGAACGCGCCGAGGGCCGCCA
CTCCACCGGCGGCATGGACGAGCTGTACAAGTAAAGCGGCCGCGACTCTAGATCATAATCAGCCATACCA
CATTTGTAGAGGTTTTACTTGCTTTAAAAAACCTCCCACACCTCCCCCTGAACCTGAAACATAAAATGAA
TGCAATTGTTGTTGTTAACTTGTTTATTGCAGCTTATAATGGTTACAAATAAAGCAATAGCATCACAAAT
TTCACAAATAAAGCATTTTTTTCACTGCATTCTAGTTGTGGTTTGTCCAAACTCATCAATGTATCTTAAG
GCGTAAATTGTAAGCGTTAATATTTTGTTAAAATTCGCGTTAAATTTTTGTTAAATCAGCTCATTTTTTA
ACCAATAGGCCGAAATCGGCAAAATCCCTTATAAATCAAAAGAATAGACCGAGATAGGGT
[37 nt withheld, positions 3001-3037]
AAAGAACGTGGACTCCAACGTCAAAGG
[49 nt withheld, positions 3065-3113]
T
[91 nt withheld, positions 3115-3205]
G
[124 nt withheld, positions 3207-3330]
CAGGTGGCACTTTTCGGGGAAATGTGCGCGGAACCCCTATTTGTTTATTTTTCTAAATACATTCAAATAT
GTATCCGCTCATGAGACAATAACCCTGATAAATGCTTCAATAATATTGAAAAAGGAAGAGTCCTGAGGCG
GAAAGAACCAGCTGTGGAATGTGTGTCAGTTAGGGTGTGGAAAGTCCCCAGGCTCCCCAGCAGGCAGAAG
TATGCAAAGCATGCATCTCAATTAGTCAGCAACCAGGTGTGGAAAGTCCCCAGGCTCCCCAGCAGGCAGA
AGTATGCAAAGCATGCATCTCAATTAGTCAGCAACCATAGTCCCGCCCCTAACTCCGCCCATCCCGCCCC
TAACTCCGCCCAGTTCCGCCCATTCTCCGCCCCATGGCTGACTAATTTTTTTTATTTATGCAGAGGCCGA
GGCCGCCTCGGCCTCTGAGCTATTCCAGAAGTAGTGAGGAGGCTTTTTTGGAGGCCTAGGCTTTTGCAAA
GATCGATCAAGAGACAGGATGAGGATCGTTTCGCATGATTGAACAAGATGGATTGCACGCAGGTTCTCCG
GCCGCTTGGGTGGAGAGGCTATTCGGCTATGACTGGGCACAACAGACAATCGGCTGCTCTGATGCCGCCG
TGTTCCGGCTGTCAGCGCAGGGGCGCCCGGTTCTTTTTGTCAAGACCGACCTGTCCGGTGCCCTGAATGA
ACTGCAAGACGAGGCAGCGCGGCTATCGTGGCTGGCCACGACGGGCGTTCCTTGCGCAGCTGTGCTCGAC
GTTGTCACTGAAGCGGGAAGGGACTGGCTGCTATTGGGCGAAGTGCCGGGGCAGGATCTCCTGTCATCTC
ACCTTGCTCCTGCCGAGAAAGTATCCATCATGGCTGATGCAATGCGGCGGCTGCATACGCTTGATCCGGC
TACCTGCCCATTCGACCACCAAGCGAAACATCGCATCGAGCGAGCACGTACTCGGATGGAAGCCGGTCTT
GTCGATCAGGATGATCTGGACGAAGAGCATCAGGGGCTCGCGCCAGCCGAACTGTTCGCCAGGCTCAAGG
CGAGCATGCCCGACGGCGAGGATCTCGTCGTGACCCATGGCGATGCCTGCTTGCCGAATATCATGGTGGA
AAATGGCCGCTTTTCTGGATTCATCGACTGTGGCCGGCTGGGTGTGGCGGACCGCTATCAGGACATAGCG
TTGGCTACCCGTGATATTGCTGAAGAGCTTGGCGGCGAATGGGCTGACCGCTTCCTCGTGCTTTACGGTA
TCGCCGCTCCCGATTCGCAGCGCATCGCCTTCTATCGCCTTCTTGACGAGTTCTTCTGAGCGGGACTCTG
GGGTTCGAAATGACCGACCAAGCGACGCCCAACCTGCCATCACGAGATTTCGATTCCACCGCCGCCTTCT
ATGAAAGGTTGGGCTTCGGAATCGTTTTCCGGGACGCCGGCTGGATGATCCTCCAGCGCGGGGATCTCAT
GCTGGAGTTCTTCGCCCACCCTAGGGGGAGGCTAACTGAAACACGGAAGGAGACAATACCGGAAGGAACC
CGCGCTATGACGGCAATAAAAAGACAGAATAAAACGCACGGTGTTGGGTCGTTTGTTCATAAACGCGGGG
TTCGGTCCCAGGGCTGGCACTCTGTCGATACCCCACCGAGACCCCATTGGGGCCAATACGCCCGCGTTTC
TTCCTTTTCCCCACCCCACCCCCCAAGTTCGGGTGAAGGCCCAGGGCTCGCAGCCAACGTCGGGGCGGCA
GGCCCTGCCATAGCCTCAGGTTACTCATATATACTTTAGATTGATTTAAAACTTCATTTTTAATTTAAAA
GGATCTAGGTGAAGATCCTTTTTGATAATCTCATGACCAAAATCCCTTAACGTGAGTTTTCGTTCCACTG
AGCGTCAGACCCCGTAGAAAAGATCAAAGGATCTTCTTGAGATCCTTTTTTTCTGCGCGTAATCTGCTGC
TTGCAAACAAAAAAACCACCGCTACCAGCGGTGGTTTGTTTGCCGGATCAAGAGCTACCAACTCTTTTTC
CGAAGGTAACTGGCTTCAGCAGAGCGCAGATACCAAATACTGTTCTTCTAGTGTAGCCGTAGTTAGGCCA
CCACTTCAAGAACTCTGTAGCACCGCCTACATACCTCGCTCTGCTAATCCTGTTACCAGTGGCTGCTGCC
AGTGGCGATAAGTCGTGTCTTACCGGGTTGGACTCAAGACGATAGTTACCGGATAAGGCGCAGCGGTCGG
GCTGAACGGGGGGTTCGTGCACACAGCCCAGCTTGGAGCGAACGACCTACACCGAACTGAGATACCTACA
GCGTGAGCTATGAGAAAGCGCCACGCTTCCCGAAGGGAGAAAGGCGGACAGGTATCCGGTAAGCGGCAGG
GTCGGAACAGGAGAGCGCACGAGGGAGCTTCCAGGGGGAAACGCCTGGTATCTTTATAGTCCTGTCGGGT
TTCGCCACCTCTGACTTGAGCGTCGATTTTTGTGATGCTCGTCAGGGGGGCGGAGCCTATGGAAAAACGC
CAGCAACGCGGCCTTTTTACGGTTCCTGGCCTTTTGCTGGCCTTTTGCTCACATGTTCTTTCCTGCGTTA
TCCCCTGATTCTGTGGATAACCGTATTACCGC
Features (pLannotate 1.2.2; 15 found; start..end, strand, type, name):
     68..371     +  enhancer       CMV enhancer: human cytomegalovirus immediate early enhancer
    372..575     +  promoter       CMV promoter: human cytomegalovirus (CMV) immediate early promoter
    598..626     +  misc_feature   MCS (fragment): multiple cloning site
    633..1854    +  CDS            LAMP1 (fragment): rat lysosome-associated membrane glycoprotein 1
   1914..2621    +  CDS            mCherry: mCherry is a basic (constitutively fluorescent) red fluorescent protein published in 2004, derived from Discosoma sp.. It is reported to be a very rapidly-maturing monomer with low acid sensitivity.
   2641..2724    +  CDS            large T antigen (fragment): large T antigen from SV40 (simian virus 40)
   2747..2868    +  polyA_signal   SV40 poly(A) signal: SV40 polyadenylation signal
   2902..3330    -  rep_origin     f1 ori (sequence partly withheld): f1 bacteriophage origin of replication; arrow indicates direction of (+) strand synthesis
   3357..3461    +  promoter       AmpR promoter: bla
   3463..3820    +  promoter       SV40 promoter: SV40 enhancer and early promoter
   3855..4649    +  CDS            NeoR/KanR: aminoglycoside phosphotransferase from Tn5; aph(3')-II (or nptII); confers resistance to neomycin, kanamycin, and G418 (Geneticin®)
   4670..4822    +  CDS            ble (fragment): BLE_KLEPN - Experimental evidence at protein level: Swiss-Prot protein existence level 1. Binding protein with a strong affinity to the bleomycin family of antibiotics. Binds to CL990; an antimitotic-antibiotic compound. From Klebsiella pneumoniae.
   4881..4928    +  polyA_signal   HSV TK poly(A) signal: herpes simplex virus thymidine kinase polyadenylation signal (Cole and Stacy, 1985)
   5019..5035    -  polyA_signal   bGH poly(A) signal (fragment): bovine growth hormone polyadenylation signal
   5257..5845    +  rep_origin     ori: high-copy-number ColE1/pMB1/pBR322/pUC origin of replication
