[The description below was written by a language model from this plasmid's Addgene catalogue record and pLannotate feature annotations shown in this document.]
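Description:
pCMV-LAMP1-mCherry is a mammalian expression plasmid built on the Clontech pEGFP-N1 backbone, in which the original EGFP reporter has been replaced so that rat LAMP1 (lysosome-associated membrane glycoprotein 1, also known as LGP120) is expressed as a C-terminal fusion to the monomeric red fluorescent protein mCherry. The roughly 2 kb LAMP1-mCherry insert was placed between XhoI and BsrGI sites, both retained, giving a sequenced plasmid of about 5.95 kb. Transcription is driven by the human cytomegalovirus immediate early enhancer and promoter, and the message is terminated by the SV40 polyadenylation signal downstream of mCherry. In the feature table, the LAMP1 and mCherry coding regions are separated by a short unannotated stretch that presumably serves as a linker, though the record does not describe it.

The plasmid replicates at high copy in E. coli from a ColE1/pUC-type origin and also carries an f1 origin, which allows single-stranded DNA production. Selection relies on a single Tn5 aminoglycoside phosphotransferase gene (NeoR/KanR) under dual control. A bacterial bla promoter provides kanamycin resistance in E. coli, while the adjacent SV40 enhancer/early promoter, paired with the HSV TK polyadenylation signal, allows G418 selection of stably transfected mammalian cells. The small large T antigen, ble and bGH poly(A) fragments in the annotation are most likely partial matches to backbone sequence rather than functional elements.

Because LAMP1 is an abundant lysosomal membrane protein, the fusion labels lysosomes red in living cells. The record lists it as a lysosome marker, deposited with a study that developed fluorescent reporters for imaging phosphatidylinositol 4-phosphate dynamics.
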