Addgene plasmid #214274: pCMV-LAMP1-mCherry
Purpose: Mammalian expression of LAMP1-mCherry (lysosome marker)
Depositing lab: Shinya Tsukiji. Depositing organization: Nagoya Institute of Technology. Publication: ORP9-PH domain-based fluorescent reporters for visualizing phosphatidylinositol 4-phosphate dynamics in living cells. Ajiki M, Yoshikawa M, Miyazaki T, Kawasaki A, Aoki K, Nakatsu F, Tsukiji S. RSC Chem Biol. 2024 Apr 24;5(6):544-555. doi: 10.1039/d3cb00232b. eCollection 2024 Jun 5. PubMed 38846081.
Backbone
  Vector backbone: pEGFP-N1
  Backbone manufacturer: Clontech
  Backbone size w/o insert (bp): 3958
  Vector type: Mammalian Expression
Growth in bacteria
  Bacterial resistance: Kanamycin, 50 μg/mL
  Growth temperature: 37°C
  Growth strain: DH5alpha
  Copy number: High Copy
Gene/Insert
  Gene/Insert name: LAMP1-mCherry
  Species: R. norvegicus (rat)
  Insert size (bp): 1994
  Entrez Gene: Lamp1 (a.k.a. LGP120)
  Promoter: CMV
  Cloning method: Restriction Enzyme; 5′ cloning site XhoI (not destroyed); 3′ cloning site BsrGI (not destroyed)
Terms and licenses: Academic/Nonprofit Terms; Industry Terms: Not Available to Industry
Depositor comments: Please visit https://www.biorxiv.org/content/10.1101/2023.12.14.571782v1 for bioRxiv preprint.
How to cite: pCMV-LAMP1-mCherry was a gift from Shinya Tsukiji (Addgene plasmid # 214274 ; http://n2t.net/addgene:214274 ; RRID:Addgene_214274)
